>Addgene plasmid #91705 | pSupAR-MbPylRS(DiZPK) | addgene full sequence | sequence record 183278 | Addgene NGS Result
ATACTCCCGCCATTCAGAGAAGAAACCAATTGTCCATATTGCATCAGACATTGCCGTCACTGCGTCTTTT
ACTGGCTCTTCTCGCTAACCAAACCGGTAACCCCGCTTATTAAAAGCATTCTGTAACAAAGCGGGACCAA
AGCCATGACAAAAACGCGTAACAAAAGTGTCTATAATCACGGCAGAAAAGTCCACATTGATTATTTGCAC
GGCGTCACACTTTGCTATGCCATAGCATTTTTATCCATAAGATTAGCGGATCCTACCTGACGCTTTTTAT
CGCAACTCTCTACTGTTTCTCCATACCCGTAATACGACTCACTATAGGGTTTTGTTTAACTTTAAGAAGG
AGATATACTTACCCATGGATAAAAAACCATTAGATGTTTTAATATCTGCGACCGGGCTCTGGATGTCCAG
GACTGGCACGCTCCACAAAATCAAGCACCATGAGGTCTCAAGAAGTAAAATATACATTGAAATGGCGTGT
GGAGACCATCTTGTTGTGAATAATTCCAGGAGTTGTAGAACAGCCAGAGCATTCAGACATCATAAGTACA
GAAAAACCTGCAAACGATGTAGGGTTTCGGACGAGGATATCAATAATTTTCTCACAAGATCAACCGAAAG
CAAAAACAGTGTGAAAGTTAGGGTAGTTTCTGCTCCAAAGGTCAAAAAAGCTATGCCGAAATCAGTTTCA
AGGGCTCCGAAGCCTCTGGAAAATTCTGTTTCTGCAAAGGCATCAACGAACACATCCAGATCTGTACCTT
CGCCTGCAAAATCAACTCCAAATTCGTCTGTTCCCGCATCGGCTCCTGCTCCTTCACTTACAAGAAGCCA
GCTTGATAGGGTTGAGGCTCTCTTAAGTCCAGAGGATAAAATTTCTCTAAATATGGCAAAGCCTTTCAGG
GAACTTGAGCCTGAACTTGTGACAAGAAGAAAAAACGATTTTCAGCGGCTCTATACCAATGATAGAGAAG
ACTACCTCGGTAAACTCGAACGTGATATTACGAAATTTTTCGTAGACCGGGGTTTTCTGGAGATAAAGTC
TCCTATCCTTATTCCGGCGGAATACGTGGAGAGAATGGGTATTAATAATGATACTGAACTTTCAAAACAG
ATCTTCCGGGTGGATAAAAATCTCTGCTTGAGGCCAATGCTTGCCCCGACTCTGTATAACTATGCGCGAA
AACTCGATAGGATTTTACCAGGCCCAATAAAAATTTTCGAAGTCGGACCTTGTTACCGGAAAGAGTCTGA
CGGCAAAGAGCACCTGGAAGAATTTACTATGGTGAACTTCAGTCAGATGGGTTCGGGATGTACTCGGGAA
AATCTTGAAGCTCTCATCAAAGAGTTTCTGGACTATCTGGAAATCGACTTCGAAATCGTAGGAGATTCCT
GTATGGTCTTTGGGGATACTCTTGATATAATGCACGGGGACCTGGAGCTTTCTTCGGCAGTCGTCGGGCC
AGTTTCTCTTGATAGAGAATGGGGTATTGACAAACCATGGATAGGTGCAGGTTTTGGTCTTGAACGCTTG
CTCAAGGTTATGCACGGCTTTAAAAACATTAAGAGGGCATCAAGGTCCGAATCTTACTATAATGGGATTT
CAACCAATCTATAAGTCTCCAGCTTGGCTGTTTTGGCGGATGAGAGAAGATTTTCAGCCTGATACAGATT
AAATCAGAACGCAGAAGCGGTCTGATAAAACAGAATTTGCCTGGCGGCAGTAGCGCGGTGGTCCCACCTG
ACCCCATGCCGAACTCAGAAGTGAAACGCCGTAGCGCCGATGGTAGTGTGGGGTCTCCCCATGCGAGAGT
AGGGAACTGCCAGGCATCAAATAAAACGAAAGGCTCAGTCGAAAGACTGGGCCTTTCGTTTTATCTGTTG
TTTGTGAGCTCCCGGTCATCAATCATCCCCATAATCCTTGTTAGATTATCAATTTTAAAAAACTAACAGT
TGTCAGCCTGTCCCGCTTTAATATCATACGCCGTTATACGTTGTTTACGCTTTGAGGAATCCCATATGGA
TAAAAAGCCTCTGAACACTCTGATTTCTGCGACCGGTCTGTGGATGTCCCGCACCGGCACCATCCACAAA
ATCAAACACCATGAAGTTAGCCGTTCCAAAATCTACATTGAAATGGCTTGCGGCGATCACCTGGTTGTCA
ACAACTCCCGTTCTTCTCGTACCGCTCGCGCACTGCGCCACCACAAATATCGCAAAACCTGCAAACGTTG
CCGTGTTAGCGATGAAGATCTGAACAAATTCCTGACCAAAGCTAACGAGGATCAGACCTCCGTAAAAGTG
AAGGTAGTAAGCGCTCCGACCCGTACTAAAAAGGCTATGCCAAAAAGCGTGGCCCGTGCCCCGAAACCTC
TGGAAAACACCGAGGCGGCTCAGGCTCAACCATCCGGTTCTAAATTTTCTCCGGCGATCCCAGTGTCCAC
CCAAGAATCTGTTTCCGTACCAGCAAGCGTGTCTACCAGCATTAGCAGCATTTCTACCGGTGCTACCGCT
TCTGCGCTGGTAAAAGGTAACACTAACCCGATTACTAGCATGTCTGCACCGGTACAGGCAAGCGCCCCAG
CTCTGACTAAATCCCAGACGGACCGTCTGGAGGTGCTGCTGAACCCAAAGGATGAAATCTCTCTGAACAG
CGGCAAGCCTTTCCGTGAGCTGGAAAGCGAGCTGCTGTCTCGTCGTAAAAAGGATCTGCAACAGATCTAC
GCTGAGGAACGCGAGAACTATCTGGGTAAGCTGGAGCGCGAAATTACTCGCTTCTTCGTGGATCGCGGTT
TCCTGGAGATCAAATCTCCGATTCTGATTCCGCTGGAATACATTGAACGTATGGGCATCGATAATGATAC
CGAACTGTCTAAACAGATCTTCCGTGTGGATAAAAACTTCTGTCTGCGTCCGATGCTGGCCCCGAACCTG
TACAACTATCTGCGTAAACTGGACCGTGCCCTGCCGGACCCGATCAAAATTTTCGAGATCGGTCCTTGCT
ACCGTAAAGAGTCCGACGGTAAAGAGCACCTGGAAGAGTTTACCATGCTGAACTTCTGCCAGATGGGTAG
CGGTTGCACGCGTGAAAACCTGGAATCCATTATCACCGACTTCCTGAATCACCTGGGTATCGATTTCAAA
ATTGTTGGTGACAGCTGTATGGTGTACGGCGATACGCTGGATGTTATGCACGGCGATCTGGAGCTGTCTT
CCGCAGTAGTGGGCCCAATCCCGCTGGATCGTGAGTGGGGTATCGACAAACCTTGGATCGGTGCGGGTTT
TGGTCTGGAGCGTCTGCTGAAAGTAAAACACGACTTCAAGAACATCAAACGTGCTGCACGTTCCGAGTCC
TATTACAATGGTATTTCTACTAACCTGTAACTGCAGTTTCAAACGCTAAATTGCCTGATGCGCTACGCTT
ATCAGGCCTACATGATCTCTGCAATATATTGAGTTTGCGTGCTTTTGTAGGCCGGATAAGGCGTTCACGC
CGCATCCGGCAAGAAACAGCAAACAATCCAAAACGCCGCGTTCAGCGGCGTTTTTTCTGCTTTTCTTCGC
GAATTAATTCCGCTTCGCAACATGTGAGCACCGGTTTATTGACTACCGGAAGCAGTGTGACCGTGTGCTT
CTCAAATGCCTGAGGCCAGTTTGCTCAGGCTCTCCCCGTGGAGGTAATAATTGACGATATGATCAGTGCA
CGGCTAACTAAGCGGCCTGCTGACTTTCTCGCCGATCAAAAGGCATTTTGCTATTAAGGGATTGACGAGG
GCGTATCTGCGCAGTAAGATGCGCCCCGCATTGGAAACCTGATCATGTAGATCGAATGGACTCTAAATCC
GTTCAGCCGGGTTAGATTCCCGGGGTTTCCGCCAAATTCGAAAAGCCTGCTCAACGAGCAGGCTTTTTTG
CATCTCGAGCAGCTCAGGGTCGAATTTGCTTTCGAATTTCTGCCATTCATCCGCTTATTATCACTTATTC
AGGCGTAGCAACCAGGCGTTTAAGGGCACCAATAACTGCCTTAAAAAAATTACGCCCCGCCCTGCCACTC
ATCGCAGTACTGTTGTAATTCATTAAGCATTCTGCCGACATGGAAGCCATCACAAACGGCATGATGAACC
TGAATCGCCAGCGGCATCAGCACCTTGTCGCCTTGCGTATAATATTTGCCCATGGTGAAAACGGGGGCGA
AGAAGTTGTCCATATTGGCCACGTTTAAATCAAAACTGGTGAAACTCACCCAGGGATTGGCTGAGACGAA
AAACATATTCTCAATAAACCCTTTAGGGAAATAGGCCAGGTTTTCACCGTAACACGCCACATCTTGCGAA
TATATGTGTAGAAACTGCCGGAAATCGTCGTGGTATTCACTCCAGAGCGATGAAAACGTTTCAGTTTGCT
CATGGAAAACGGTGTAACAAGGGTGAACACTATCCCATATCACCAGCTCACCGTCTTTCATTGCCATACG
GAATTCCGGATGAGCATTCATCAGGCGGGCAAGAATGTGAATAAAGGCCGGATAAAACTTGTGCTTATTT
TTCTTTACGGTCTTTAAAAAGGCCGTAATATCCAGCTGAACGGTCTGGTTATAGGTACATTGAGCAACTG
ACTGAAATGCCTCAAAATGTTCTTTACGATGCCATTGGGATATATCAACGGTGGTATATCCAGTGATTTT
TTTCTCCATTTTAGCTTCCTTAGCTCCTGAAAATCTCGATAACTCAAAAAATACGCCCGGTAGTGATCTT
ATTTCATTATGGTGAAAGTTGGAACCTCTTACGTGCCGATCAACGTCTCATTTTCGCCAAAAGTTGGCCC
AGGGCTTCCCGGTATCAACAGGGACACCAGGATTTATTTATTCTGCGAAGTGATCTTCCGTCACAGGTAT
TTATTCGGCGCAAAGTGCGTCGGGTGATGCTGCCAACTTACTGATTTAGTGTATGATGGTGTTTTTGAGG
TGCTCCAGTGGCTTCTGTTTCTATCAGCTGTCCCTCCTGTTCAGCTACTGACGGGGTGGTGCGTAACGGC
AAAAGCACCGCCGGACATCAGCGCTAGCGGAGTGTATACTGGCTTACTATGTTGGCACTGATGAGGGTGT
CAGTGAAGTGCTTCATGTGGCAGGAGAAAAAAGGCTGCACCGGTGCGTCAGCAGAATATGTGATACAGGA
TATATTCCGCTTCCTCGCTCACTGACTCGCTACGCTCGGTCGTTCGACTGCGGCGAGCGGAAATGGCTTA
CGAACGGGGCGGAGATTTCCTGGAAGATGCCAGGAAGATACTTAACAGGGAAGTGAGAGGGCCGCGGCAA
AGCCGTTTTTCCATAGGCTCCGCCCCCCTGACAAGCATCACGAAATCTGACGCTCAAATCAGTGGTGGCG
AAACCCGACAGGACTATAAAGATACCAGGCGTTTCCCCCTGGCGGCTCCCTCGTGCGCTCTCCTGTTCCT
GCCTTTCGGTTTACCGGTGTCATTCCGCTGTTATGGCCGCGTTTGTCTCATTCCACGCCTGACACTCAGT
TCCGGGTAGGCAGTTCGCTCCAAGCTGGACTGTATGCACGAACCCCCCGTTCAGTCCGACCGCTGCGCCT
TATCCGGTAACTATCGTCTTGAGTCCAACCCGGAAAGACATGCAAAAGCACCACTGGCAGCAGCCACTGG
TAATTGATTTAGAGGAGTTAGTCTTGAAGTCATGCGCCGGTTAAGGCTAAACTGAAAGGACAAGTTTTGG
TGACTGCGCTCCTCCAAGCCAGTTACCTCGGTTCAAAGAGTTGGTAGCTCAGAGAACCTTCGAAAAACCG
CCCTGCAAGGCGGTTTTTTCGTTTTCAGAGCAAGAGATTACGCGCAGACCAAAACGATCTCAAGAAGATC
ATCTTATTAATCAGATAAAATATTTCTAGATTTCAGTGCAATTTATCTCTTCAAATGTAGCACCTGAAGT
CAGCCCCATACGATATAAGTTGTAATTCTCATGTTTGACAGCTTATCATCGATAAGCTTGGTACCCAATT
ATGACAACTTGACGGCTACATCATTCACTTTTTCTTCACAACCGGCACGGAACTCGCTCGGGCTGGCCCC
GGTGCATTTTTTAAATACCCGCGAGAAATAGAGTTGATCGTCAAAACCAACATTGCGACCGACGGTGGCG
ATAGGCATCCGGGTGGTGCTCAAAAGCAGCTTCGCCTGGCTGATACGTTGGTCCTCGCGCCAGCTTAAGA
CGCTAATCCCTAACTGCTGGCGGAAAAGATGTGACAGACGCGACGGCGACAAGCAAACATGCTGTGCGAC
GCTGGCGATATCAAAATTGCTGTCTGCCAGGTGATCGCTGATGTACTGACAAGCCTCGCGTACCCGATTA
TCCATCGGTGGATGGAGCGACTCGTTAATCGCTTCCATGCGCCGCAGTAACAATTGCTCAAGCAGATTTA
TCGCCAGCAGCTCCGAATAGCGCCCTTCCCCTTGCCCGGCGTTAATGATTTGCCCAAACAGGTCGCTGAA
ATGCGGCTGGTGCGCTTCATCCGGGCGAAAGAACCCCGTATTGGCAAATATTGACGGCCAGTTAAGCCAT
TCATGCCAGTAGGCGCGCGGACGAAAGTAAACCCACTGGTGATACCATTCGCGAGCCTCCGGATGACGAC
CGTAGTGATGAATCTCTCCTGGCGGGAACAGCAAAATATCACTCGGTCGGCAAACAAATTCTCGTCCCTG
ATTTTTCACCACCCCCTGACCGCGAATGGTGAGATTGAGAATATAACCTTTCATTCCCAGCGGTCGGTCG
ATAAAAAAATCGAGATAACCGTTGGCCTCAATCGGCGTTAAACCCGCCACCAGATGGGCATTAAACGAGT
ATCCCGGCAGCAGGGGATCATTTTGCGCTTCAGCCATACTTTTC
Features (pLannotate 1.2.2; 15 found; start..end, strand, type, name):
     20..304     +  promoter       araBAD promoter: araBAD; promoter of the L-arabinose operon of E. coli; the araC regulatory gene is transcribed in the opposite direction (Guzman et al., 1995)
    310..328     +  promoter       T7 promoter: promoter for bacteriophage T7 RNA polymerase
    331..353     +  RBS            RBS: efficient ribosome binding site from bacteriophage T7 gene 10 (Olins and Rangwala, 1989)
    365..1621    +  CDS            pylS: PYLS_METBA - Experimental evidence at protein level: Swiss-Prot protein existence level 1. Catalyzes the attachment of pyrrolysine to tRNA(Pyl). Pyrrolysine is a lysine derivative encoded by the termination codon UAG. From Methanosarcina barkeri.
   1719..1834    +  ncRNA          5S rRNA: Accession: RF00001 - 5S ribosomal RNA
   1838..1884    +  terminator     rrnB T1 terminator: transcription terminator T1 from the E. coli rrnB gene
   2026..3387    +  CDS            pylS: PYLS_METMA - Experimental evidence at protein level: Swiss-Prot protein existence level 1. Catalyzes the attachment of pyrrolysine to tRNA(Pyl). Pyrrolysine is a lysine derivative encoded by the termination codon UAG. From Methanosarcina mazei (strain ATCC BAA-159 / DSM 3647 / Goe1 / Go1 / JCM 11833 / OCM 88) (Methanosarcina frisia).
   3812..3880    +  ncRNA          tRNA: Accession: RF00005 - tRNA
   4040..4699    -  CDS            CmR: chloramphenicol acetyltransferase; cat; confers resistance to chloramphenicol
   4700..4802    -  promoter       cat promoter: promoter of the E. coli cat gene encoding chloramphenicol acetyltransferase
   4923..5066    +  mobile_element IS1 (fragment): prokaryotic transposable element IS1
   5185..5240    -  rep_origin     RSF ori (fragment): Plasmids containing the RSF 1030 origin of replication can be propagated in E. coli cells that contain additional plasmids with compatible origins.
   5328..5873    -  rep_origin     p15A ori: Plasmids containing the medium-copy-number p15A origin of replication can be propagated in E. coli cells that contain a second plasmid with the ColE1 origin.
   5985..6009    +  promoter       tet promoter (fragment): E. coli promoter for tetracycline efflux protein gene
   6019..6897    -  CDS            araC: L-arabinose regulatory protein; araC
