[The description below was written by a language model from this plasmid's Addgene catalogue record and pLannotate feature annotations shown in this document.]
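Description:
pSupAR-MbPylRS(DiZPK) is a bacterial expression plasmid on the pSupAR backbone that supplies an orthogonal amber-suppression system to E. coli. It carries the Methanosarcina barkeri pyrrolysyl-tRNA synthetase gene pylS with the L274A and C313S substitutions, together with its cognate tRNA gene pylT. The engineered synthetase charges the tRNA with an unnatural amino acid rather than any natural one, and the charged tRNA decodes an in-frame UAG codon in a target gene. This variant accepts the photocrosslinking residues DiZPK, DiZSeK and DiZHSeC, so the plasmid is used to place a crosslinker at a chosen site in a protein of interest, typically to capture interaction partners.

The 6,904 nt feature table shows two synthetase reading frames in the same orientation. The first sits downstream of the araBAD promoter, a T7 promoter and the T7 gene 10 ribosome binding site, and is followed by a 5S rRNA segment and the rrnB T1 terminator. A divergently oriented araC gene provides arabinose-responsive control. The second pylS-type frame was matched by the annotation tool to the M. mazei protein rather than M. barkeri, and no promoter is annotated for it. The catalogue lists only one pylS insert, so the record does not resolve the identity or role of this second copy. A tRNA feature further downstream presumably corresponds to pylT, although its promoter is not annotated.

Selection is by chloramphenicol through a cat gene with its own promoter. Replication relies on the p15A origin, which is compatible with a ColE1-type plasmid, for example one carrying the amber-mutated target gene. p15A is usually considered medium copy, though the catalogue lists the plasmid as high copy. Short IS1, RSF ori and tet promoter fragments appear to be backbone remnants.
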