Addgene plasmid #91705: pSupAR-MbPylRS(DiZPK)
Purpose: express Methanosarcina barkeri pyrrolysyl-tRNA synthetase/tRNA pair in E. coli to incorporate photocrosslinkers DiZPK, DiZSeK, or DiZHSeC into an in-frame amber codon site on a protein of interest
Depositing lab: P. Chen. Depositing organization: Peking University. Publication: A genetically incorporated crosslinker reveals chaperone cooperation in acid resistance. Zhang M, Lin S, Song X, Liu J, Fu Y, Ge X, Fu X, Chang Z, Chen PR. Nat Chem Biol. 2011 Sep 4;7(10):671-7. doi: 10.1038/nchembio.644. PubMed 21892184.
Backbone
  Vector backbone: pSupAR
  Vector type: Bacterial Expression
Growth in bacteria
  Bacterial resistance: Chloramphenicol, 25 μg/mL
  Growth temperature: 37°C
  Growth strain: DH5alpha
  Copy number: High Copy
Gene/Insert 1
  Gene/Insert name: pylS
  Species: Methanosarcina barkeri
  Insert size (bp): 1260
  Mutation: L274A, C313S
  Cloning method: Unknown
  Sequencing primers: 5′ unknown
Gene/Insert 2
  Gene/Insert name: pylT
  Species: Methanosarcina barkeri
  Cloning method: Unknown
  Sequencing primers: 5′ unknown
Terms and licenses: Academic/Nonprofit Terms; Industry Terms: Not Available to Industry
Depositor comments: Plasmid for encoding the Methanosarcina barkeri pyrrolysyl-tRNA synthetase (MbPylRS)/tRNA pair in E. coli which can incorporate the photocrosslinkers DiZPK, DiZSeK, or DiZHSeC into a in-frame amber codon site on a protein of interest.The aminoacyl-tRNA synthetase is engineered to recognize the UAA but not the natural native amino acids, and charge its cognate tRNA with the corresponding UAA. Then, the charged tRNA will insert the UAA at an in-frame amber codon position on a target gene.
How to cite: pSupAR-MbPylRS(DiZPK) was a gift from P. Chen (Addgene plasmid # 91705 ; http://n2t.net/addgene:91705 ; RRID:Addgene_91705)
